>Addgene plasmid #17042 | ZE1 Wnt-1 myc | addgene partial sequence | sequence record 22855 | 17042 with SP6
CTCAGAATAAACGCTCAACTTTGGCAGATCAATTCCAGATATCATGCGGGTTCTCGCGTTGCTTCTCGCA
GTTAAAGCGGCATGTGTCCTCCTGGTGTCCTCTCTCACTGGCACAGGGGCGGTCAACAACAGCGGCCGGT
GGTGGGGTATAGTGAATGTGGCATCCTCGGGCAATCTCCTCACTAACTCTAAGAATGTGCAGCTGGTACT
CGACCCAAGCCTGGCACTGCTAAGTCGCCGCCAGAGAAAGCTGATCAGGCAAAACCCTGGCATCCTTCAT
GCTATTGCAGCAGGTCTGCACACAGCCATCAAAGAATGCAAATGGCAGTTTCGTAACCGCCGTTGGAACT
GTCCCACTACCCACAGCCCCAATGTCTTTGGCAAAATTGTCAACCGAGGTTGTCGCGAGACTGCGTTTGT
GTTTGCCATTACAAGTGCTGGTGTTACTCACGCCGTGGCTCGGCCCTGCTCTGAAGGGGCCATTGAGTCC
TGCACCTGTGACTACCGGCGCCGTGGTCCTGGAGGGCCAGACTGGCACTGGGGAGGCTGCAGCGACAATG
TGGAATTTGGCAGGATGTTTGGACGAGAGTTTGTGGATTCCAGCGAGAGGGGCAGAGATCTACGCTATCT
GACCAACCTGCACAACAATGAGGCAGGGCGAATGACTGTCGCATCAGAGATGCAGCAGGAGTGCAAGTGT
CACGGGATGTCTGGATCCTGCACTGTGCGAACTTGTTGGATGAGACTTCCCAGCTTCCGTTTAGTGGGAG
ANTACCTGAAGGACCGTTTTGACGGAGCATCCCGAGTTGTGTATGCCAACAAAGGCAGCAATCGCGCATC
CCATCGAGCAGATCCCCGACACCTGGAACCAGAAAACCCAGCGCATAAACTCCCTTCATCTCGNGA
