[The description below was written by a language model from this plasmid's Addgene catalogue record.]
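Description:
ZE1 Wnt-1 myc is an in vitro transcription plasmid built on the SP64T backbone (about 3 kb), carrying a roughly 1.2 kb insert encoding zebrafish (Danio rerio) wnt1 fused to a myc epitope tag. It is maintained in E. coli under ampicillin selection. The record does not give the copy number, and it does not say whether the myc tag is at the N- or C-terminus. No feature table accompanies the entry, so the exact arrangement of elements cannot be confirmed beyond the catalogue fields.

SP64T is a classic vector for making synthetic mRNA. An SP6 phage promoter drives transcription of the cloned coding sequence, and in the standard backbone the insert sits between Xenopus β-globin untranslated regions with a short poly(A)/poly(C) tail, which improve stability and translation of the transcript after injection. Consistent with this design, the depositor notes indicate that the plasmid is linearised with PstI downstream of the insert and transcribed with SP6 polymerase to produce sense, run-off wnt-1 myc RNA, and the SP6 primer is listed for sequencing from the 5′ end.

The typical use of such a construct is to generate capped mRNA for microinjection into zebrafish or Xenopus embryos or oocytes to overexpress Wnt1 and study Wnt signalling in early development. The myc epitope allows the ectopic protein to be detected by immunoblotting or immunostaining. The depositor also mentions that a companion construct exists with the wnt-1 myc insert in the antisense orientation; this is a separate plasmid from the one described here.
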