Addgene plasmid #17042: ZE1 Wnt-1 myc
Depositing lab: Randall Moon. Depositing organization: University of Washington.
Backbone
  Vector backbone: SP64T
  Backbone manufacturer: Doug Melton Lab (Addgene #15030)
  Backbone size w/o insert (bp): 3000
Growth in bacteria
  Bacterial resistance: Ampicillin, 100 μg/mL
  Growth temperature: 37°C
  Growth strain: DH5alpha
  Copy number: Unknown
Gene/Insert
  Gene/Insert name: wnt-1 (alt name: wnt1)
  Species: D. rerio (zebrafish)
  Insert size (bp): 1200
  Entrez Gene: wnt1 (a.k.a. WNT-1, int-1, sb:eu647, zgc:194464, zgc:194478)
  Tag / fusion protein: myc
  Cloning method: Restriction Enzyme
  Sequencing primers: 5′ SP6
Terms and licenses: Academic/Nonprofit Terms; Industry Terms: Not Available to Industry
Depositor comments: Insert: wnt-1 myc. Insert size: 1.2 Kb. Transcription: linearize with Pst1, transcribe with Sp6. Plasmid History: Constructed by Greg Kelly on date of 1/27/93, page 20 Book 2. Notes for Use: There is also a construct where wnt-1 myc is clone in antisense orientation.
How to cite: ZE1 Wnt-1 myc was a gift from Randall Moon (Addgene plasmid # 17042 ; http://n2t.net/addgene:17042 ; RRID:Addgene_17042)
